Addgene plasmid #73545: pEvol-pAcFRS.1.t1
Purpose: tRNA synthetase/tRNA pair for the in vivo incorporation of several non-standard amino acids, into proteins in E coli in response to the amber codon, TAG
Depositing lab: Farren Isaacs. Depositing organization: Yale University. Publication: Evolution of translation machinery in recoded bacteria enables multi-site incorporation of nonstandard amino acids. Amiram M, Haimovich AD, Fan C, Wang YS, Aerni HR, Ntai I, Moonan DW, Ma NJ, Rovner AJ, Hong SH, Kelleher NL, Goodman AL, Jewett MC, Soll D, Rinehart J, Isaacs FJ. Nat Biotechnol. 2015 Dec;33(12):1272-1279. doi: 10.1038/nbt.3372. Epub 2015 Nov 16. PubMed 26571098.
Backbone
  Vector backbone: p15A
  Backbone size w/o insert (bp): 5000
  Vector type: Bacterial Expression
Growth in bacteria
  Bacterial resistance: Chloramphenicol, 25 μg/mL
  Growth temperature: 37°C
  Growth strain: NEB Turbo
  Copy number: High Copy
Gene/Insert 1
  Gene/Insert name: pAcFRS.1.t1
  Species: Synthetic
  Insert size (bp): 921
  GenBank ID: KT996133
Gene/Insert 2
  Gene/Insert name: pAcFRS.1.t1
  Species: Synthetic
  GenBank ID: KT996133
Terms and licenses: Academic/Nonprofit Terms; Industry Terms: Not Available to Industry
How to cite: pEvol-pAcFRS.1.t1 was a gift from Farren Isaacs (Addgene plasmid # 73545 ; http://n2t.net/addgene:73545 ; RRID:Addgene_73545)
