[The description below was written by a language model from this plasmid's Addgene catalogue record and pLannotate feature annotations shown in this document.]
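Description:
pEvol-pAcFRS.1.t1 is a bacterial expression plasmid of the pEvol design that supplies an orthogonal aminoacyl-tRNA synthetase/tRNA pair for genetic code expansion in E. coli. It replicates from a p15A origin, which makes it compatible with a second, ColE1-type plasmid carrying the target gene. Selection is by chloramphenicol, through a cat gene driven by its own promoter. The catalogue lists the plasmid as high copy, although p15A is generally regarded as a medium-copy origin. Short annotated fragments of IS1, an RSF origin and a tet promoter appear to be backbone remnants rather than functional parts.

The payload consists of two copies of the synthetic pAcFRS.1.t1 synthetase, each about 920 bp. The annotation identifies both as derivatives of the Methanocaldococcus jannaschii tyrosyl-tRNA synthetase. The first copy sits downstream of the araBAD promoter, with the divergently transcribed araC regulator alongside it, so its expression is inducible with L-arabinose. It is followed by a short tag-like fragment (possibly a His stretch) and by rrnB-derived 5S and T1 terminator sequence. The feature table annotates no promoter for the second copy, so the record does not say how that copy is driven. A single tRNA gene lies downstream of the second copy and presumably encodes the cognate amber suppressor tRNA, though its promoter is likewise unannotated.

Together these components charge the suppressor tRNA with several non-standard amino acids, allowing their incorporation in vivo at TAG codons in a co-expressed protein. The associated publication describes evolving translation machinery in recoded bacteria to achieve multi-site incorporation of nonstandard amino acids, and this variant comes from that work.
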