Features (pLannotate 1.2.2; 14 found; start..end, strand, type, name):
    209..352     +  mobile_element IS1 (fragment): prokaryotic transposable element IS1
    471..526     -  rep_origin     RSF ori (fragment): Plasmids containing the RSF 1030 origin of replication can be propagated in E. coli cells that contain additional plasmids with compatible origins.
    614..1159    -  rep_origin     p15A ori: Plasmids containing the medium-copy-number p15A origin of replication can be propagated in E. coli cells that contain a second plasmid with the ColE1 origin.
   1271..1295    +  promoter       tet promoter (fragment): E. coli promoter for tetracycline efflux protein gene
   1305..2183    -  CDS            araC: L-arabinose regulatory protein; araC
   2210..2494    +  promoter       araBAD promoter: araBAD; promoter of the L-arabinose operon of E. coli; the araC regulatory gene is transcribed in the opposite direction (Guzman et al., 1995)
   2531..3448    +  CDS            tyrS: SYY_METJA - Experimental evidence at protein level: Swiss-Prot protein existence level 1. Catalyzes the attachment of tyrosine to tRNA(Tyr) in a two- step reaction: tyrosine is first activated by ATP to form Tyr-AMP and then transferred to the acceptor end of tRNA(Tyr). From Methanocaldococcus jannaschii (strain ATCC 43067 / DSM 2661 / JAL-1 / JCM 10045 / NBRC 100440) (Methanococcus jannaschii).
   3458..3475    +  CDS            capTEV™ (fragment): composite tag for in vivo biotinylation, TEV protease cleavage, and 6xHis tagging
   3582..3697    +  ncRNA          5S rRNA: Accession: RF00001 - 5S ribosomal RNA
   3701..3738    +  terminator     rrnB T1 terminator (fragment): transcription terminator T1 from the E. coli rrnB gene
   3875..4792    +  CDS            tyrS: SYY_METJA - Experimental evidence at protein level: Swiss-Prot protein existence level 1. Catalyzes the attachment of tyrosine to tRNA(Tyr) in a two- step reaction: tyrosine is first activated by ATP to form Tyr-AMP and then transferred to the acceptor end of tRNA(Tyr). From Methanocaldococcus jannaschii (strain ATCC 43067 / DSM 2661 / JAL-1 / JCM 10045 / NBRC 100440) (Methanococcus jannaschii).
   5217..5290    +  ncRNA          tRNA: Accession: RF00005 - tRNA
   5450..6109    -  CDS            CmR: chloramphenicol acetyltransferase; cat; confers resistance to chloramphenicol
   6110..88      -  promoter       cat promoter (across the origin): promoter of the E. coli cat gene encoding chloramphenicol acetyltransferase
>Addgene plasmid #73545 | pEvol-pAcFRS.1.t1 | depositor full sequence | sequence record 136017 | pEvol-pAcFRS.1.t1 sequence 6124 bps
TCCTGAAAATCTCGATAACTCAAAAAATACGCCCGGTAGTGATCTTATTTCATTATGGTGAAAGTTGGAA
CCTCTTACGTGCCGATCAACGTCTCATTTTCGCCAAAAGTTGGCCCAGGGCTTCCCGGTATCAACAGGGA
CACCAGGATTTATTTATTCTGCGAAGTGATCTTCCGTCACAGGTATTTATTCGGCGCAAAGTGCGTCGGG
TGATGCTGCCAACTTACTGATTTAGTGTATGATGGTGTTTTTGAGGTGCTCCAGTGGCTTCTGTTTCTAT
CAGCTGTCCCTCCTGTTCAGCTACTGACGGGGTGGTGCGTAACGGCAAAAGCACCGCCGGACATCAGCGC
TAGCGGAGTGTATACTGGCTTACTATGTTGGCACTGATGAGGGTGTCAGTGAAGTGCTTCATGTGGCAGG
AGAAAAAAGGCTGCACCGGTGCGTCAGCAGAATATGTGATACAGGATATATTCCGCTTCCTCGCTCACTG
ACTCGCTACGCTCGGTCGTTCGACTGCGGCGAGCGGAAATGGCTTACGAACGGGGCGGAGATTTCCTGGA
AGATGCCAGGAAGATACTTAACAGGGAAGTGAGAGGGCCGCGGCAAAGCCGTTTTTCCATAGGCTCCGCC
CCCCTGACAAGCATCACGAAATCTGACGCTCAAATCAGTGGTGGCGAAACCCGACAGGACTATAAAGATA
CCAGGCGTTTCCCCCTGGCGGCTCCCTCGTGCGCTCTCCTGTTCCTGCCTTTCGGTTTACCGGTGTCATT
CCGCTGTTATGGCCGCGTTTGTCTCATTCCACGCCTGACACTCAGTTCCGGGTAGGCAGTTCGCTCCAAG
CTGGACTGTATGCACGAACCCCCCGTTCAGTCCGACCGCTGCGCCTTATCCGGTAACTATCGTCTTGAGT
CCAACCCGGAAAGACATGCAAAAGCACCACTGGCAGCAGCCACTGGTAATTGATTTAGAGGAGTTAGTCT
TGAAGTCATGCGCCGGTTAAGGCTAAACTGAAAGGACAAGTTTTGGTGACTGCGCTCCTCCAAGCCAGTT
ACCTCGGTTCAAAGAGTTGGTAGCTCAGAGAACCTTCGAAAAACCGCCCTGCAAGGCGGTTTTTTCGTTT
TCAGAGCAAGAGATTACGCGCAGACCAAAACGATCTCAAGAAGATCATCTTATTAATCAGATAAAATATT
TCTAGATTTCAGTGCAATTTATCTCTTCAAATGTAGCACCTGAAGTCAGCCCCATACGATATAAGTTGTA
ATTCTCATGTTTGACAGCTTATCATCGATAAGCTTGGTACCCAATTATGACAACTTGACGGCTACATCAT
TCACTTTTTCTTCACAACCGGCACGGAACTCGCTCGGGCTGGCCCCGGTGCATTTTTTAAATACCCGCGA
GAAATAGAGTTGATCGTCAAAACCAACATTGCGACCGACGGTGGCGATAGGCATCCGGGTGGTGCTCAAA
AGCAGCTTCGCCTGGCTGATACGTTGGTCCTCGCGCCAGCTTAAGACGCTAATCCCTAACTGCTGGCGGA
AAAGATGTGACAGACGCGACGGCGACAAGCAAACATGCTGTGCGACGCTGGCGATATCAAAATTGCTGTC
TGCCAGGTGATCGCTGATGTACTGACAAGCCTCGCGTACCCGATTATCCATCGGTGGATGGAGCGACTCG
TTAATCGCTTCCATGCGCCGCAGTAACAATTGCTCAAGCAGATTTATCGCCAGCAGCTCCGAATAGCGCC
CTTCCCCTTGCCCGGCGTTAATGATTTGCCCAAACAGGTCGCTGAAATGCGGCTGGTGCGCTTCATCCGG
GCGAAAGAACCCCGTATTGGCAAATATTGACGGCCAGTTAAGCCATTCATGCCAGTAGGCGCGCGGACGA
AAGTAAACCCACTGGTGATACCATTCGCGAGCCTCCGGATGACGACCGTAGTGATGAATCTCTCCTGGCG
GGAACAGCAAAATATCACTCGGTCGGCAAACAAATTCTCGTCCCTGATTTTTCACCACCCCCTGACCGCG
AATGGTGAGATTGAGAATATAACCTTTCATTCCCAGCGGTCGGTCGATAAAAAAATCGAGATAACCGTTG
GCCTCAATCGGCGTTAAACCCGCCACCAGATGGGCATTAAACGAGTATCCCGGCAGCAGGGGATCATTTT
GCGCTTCAGCCATACTTTTCATACTCCCGCCATTCAGAGAAGAAACCAATTGTCCATATTGCATCAGACA
TTGCCGTCACTGCGTCTTTTACTGGCTCTTCTCGCTAACCAAACCGGTAACCCCGCTTATTAAAAGCATT
CTGTAACAAAGCGGGACCAAAGCCATGACAAAAACGCGTAACAAAAGTGTCTATAATCACGGCAGAAAAG
TCCACATTGATTATTTGCACGGCGTCACACTTTGCTATGCCATAGCATTTTTATCCATAAGATTAGCGGA
TCCTACCTGACGCTTTTTATCGCAACTCTCTACTGTTTCTCCATACCCGTTTTTTTGGGCTAACAGGAGG
AATTAGATCTATGGACGAATTTGAAATGATAAAGAGAAACACATCTGAAATTATCAGCGAGGAAGAGTTA
AGAGAGGTTTTAAAAAAAGATGAAAAATCTGCTCTGATAGGTTTTGAACCAAGTGGTAAAATACATTTAG
GGCATTATCTCCAAATAAAAAAGATGATTGATTTACAAAATGCTGGATTTGATATAATTATATTGTTGGC
GGATTTACACGCCTATTTAAACCAGAAAGGAGAGTTGGATGAGATTAGAAAAATAGGAGATTATAACAAA
AAAGTTTTTGAAGCAATGGGGTTAAAGGCAAAATATGTTTATGGAAGTGAATTCCAGCTTGATAAGGATT
ATACACTGAATGTCTATAGATTGGCTTTAAAAACTACCTTAAAAAGAGCAAGAAGGAGTATGGAACTTAT
AGCAAGAGAGGATGAAAATCCAAAGGTTGCTGAAGTTATCTATCCAATAATGCAGGTTAATGGTTGTCAT
TATAGGGGCGTTGATGTTGATGTTGGAGGGATGGAGCAGAGAAAAATACACATGTTAGCAAGGGAGCTTT
TACCAAAAAAGGTTGTTTGTATTCACAACCCTGTCTTAACGGGTTTGGATGGAGAAGGAAAGATGAGTTC
TTCAAAAGGGAATTTTATAGCTGTTGATGACTCTCCAGAAGAGATTAGGGCTAAGATAAAGAAAGCATAC
TGCCCAGCTGGAGTTGTTGAAGGAAATCCAATAATGGAGATAGCTAAATACTTCCTTGAATATCCTTTAA
CCATAAAAGGGCCAGAAAAATTTGGTGGAGATTTGACAGTTAATAGCTATGAGGAGTTAGAGAGTTTATT
TAAAAATAAGGAATTGCATCCAATGCGCTTAAAAAATGCTGTAGCTGAAGAACTTATAAAGATTTTAGAG
CCAATTAGAAAGAGATTATAAGTCGACCATCATCATCATCATCATTGAGTTTAAACGGTCTCCAGCTTGG
CTGTTTTGGCGGATGAGAGAAGATTTTCAGCCTGATACAGATTAAATCAGAACGCAGAAGCGGTCTGATA
AAACAGAATTTGCCTGGCGGCAGTAGCGCGGTGGTCCCACCTGACCCCATGCCGAACTCAGAAGTGAAAC
GCCGTAGCGCCGATGGTAGTGTGGGGTCTCCCCATGCGAGAGTAGGGAACTGCCAGGCATCAAATAAAAC
GAAAGGCTCAGTCGAAAGACTGGGCCTTGTTTGTGAGCTCCCGGTCATCAATCATCCCCATAATCCTTGT
TAGATTATCAATTTTAAAAAACTAACAGTTGTCAGCCTGTCCCGCTTTAATATCATACGCCGTTATACGT
TGTTTACGCTTTGAGGAATCCCATATGGACGAATTTGAAATGATAAAGAGAAACACATCTGAAATTATCA
GCGAGGAAGAGTTAAGAGAGGTTTTAAAAAAAGATGAAAAATCTGCTCTGATAGGTTTTGAACCAAGTGG
TAAAATACATTTAGGGCATTATCTCCAAATAAAAAAGATGATTGATTTACAAAATGCTGGATTTGATATA
ATTATATTGTTGGCGGATTTACACGCCTATTTAAACCAGAAAGGAGAGTTGGATGAGATTAGAAAAATAG
GAGATTATAACAAAAAAGTTTTTGAAGCAATGGGGTTAAAGGCAAAATATGTTTATGGAAGTGAATTCCA
GCTTGATAAGGATTATACACTGAATGTCTATAGATTGGCTTTAAAAACTACCTTAAAAAGAGCAAGAAGG
AGTATGGAACTTATAGCAAGAGAGGATGAAAATCCAAAGGTTGCTGAAGTTATCTATCCAATAATGCAGG
TTAATGGTTGTCATTATAGGGGCGTTGATGTTGATGTTGGAGGGATGGAGCAGAGAAAAATACACATGTT
AGCAAGGGAGCTTTTACCAAAAAAGGTTGTTTGTATTCACAACCCTGTCTTAACGGGTTTGGATGGAGAA
GGAAAGATGAGTTCTTCAAAAGGGAATTTTATAGCTGTTGATGACTCTCCAGAAGAGATTAGGGCTAAGA
TAAAGAAAGCATACTGCCCAGCTGGAGTTGTTGAAGGAAATCCAATAATGGAGATAGCTAAATACTTCCT
TGAATATCCTTTAACCATAAAAGGGCCAGAAAAATTTGGTGGAGATTTGACAGTTAATAGCTATGAGGAG
TTAGAGAGTTTATTTAAAAATAAGGAATTGCATCCAATGCGCTTAAAAAATGCTGTAGCTGAAGAACTTA
TAAAGATTTTAGAGCCAATTAGAAAGAGATTATAACTGCAGTTTCAAACGCTAAATTGCCTGATGCGCTA
CGCTTATCAGGCCTACATGATCTCTGCAATATATTGAGTTTGCGTGCTTTTGTAGGCCGGATAAGGCGTT
CACGCCGCATCCGGCAAGAAACAGCAAACAATCCAAAACGCCGCGTTCAGCGGCGTTTTTTCTGCTTTTC
TTCGCGAATTAATTCCGCTTCGCAACATGTGAGCACCGGTTTATTGACTACCGGAAGCAGTGTGACCGTG
TGCTTCTCAAATGCCTGAGGCCAGTTTGCTCAGGCTCTCCCCGTGGAGGTAATAATTGACGATATGATCA
GTGCACGGCTAACTAAGCGGCCTGCTGACTTTCTCGCCGATCAAAAGGCATTTTGCTATTAAGGGATTGA
CGAGGGCGTATCTGCGCAGTAAGATGCGCCCCGCATTCCGGCGGTAGTTCAGCAGGGCAGAACGGCGGAC
TCTAAATCCGCATGGCAGGGGTTCAAATCCCCTCCGCCGGACCAAATTCGAAAAGCCTGCTCAACGAGCA
GGCTTTTTTGCATGCTCGAGCAGCTCAGGGTCGAATTTGCTTTCGAATTTCTGCCATTCATCCGCTTATT
ATCACTTATTCAGGCGTAGCACCAGGCGTTTAAGGGCACCAATAACTGCCTTAAAAAAATTACGCCCCGC
CCTGCCACTCATCGCAGTACTGTTGTAATTCATTAAGCATTCTGCCGACATGGAAGCCATCACAGACGGC
ATGATGAACCTGAATCGCCAGCGGCATCAGCACCTTGTCGCCTTGCGTATAATATTTGCCCATGGTGAAA
ACGGGGGCGAAGAAGTTGTCCATATTGGCCACGTTTAAATCAAAACTGGTGAAACTCACCCAGGGATTGG
CTGAGACGAAAAACATATTCTCAATAAACCCTTTAGGGAAATAGGCCAGGTTTTCACCGTAACACGCCAC
ATCTTGCGAATATATGTGTAGAAACTGCCGGAAATCGTCGTGGTATTCACTCCAGAGCGATGAAAACGTT
TCAGTTTGCTCATGGAAAACGGTGTAACAAGGGTGAACACTATCCCATATCACCAGCTCACCGTCTTTCA
TTGCCATACGGAATTCCGGATGAGCATTCATCAGGCGGGCAAGAATGTGAATAAAGGCCGGATAAAACTT
GTGCTTATTTTTCTTTACGGTCTTTAAAAAGGCCGTAATATCCAGCTGAACGGTCTGGTTATAGGTACAT
TGAGCAACTGACTGAAATGCCTCAAAATGTTCTTTACGATGCCATTGGGATATATCAACGGTGGTATATC
CAGTGATTTTTTTCTCCATTTTAGCTTCCTTAGC
