>Addgene plasmid #73545 | pEvol-pAcFRS.1.t1 | addgene partial sequence | sequence record 140367 | rrnB-T1-term-F 5'-ACGAAAGGCTCAGTCGAAAG-3'
CAATCATCCCCATAATCCTTGTTAGATTATCAATTTTAAAAAACTAACAGTTGTCAGCCTGTCCCGCTTT
AATATCATACGCCGTTATACGTTGTTTACGCTTTGAGGAATCCCATATGGACGAATTTGAAATGATAAAG
AGAAACACATCTGAAATTATCAGCGAGGAAGAGTTAAGAGAGGTTTTAAAAAAAGATGAAAAATCTGCTC
TGATAGGTTTTGAACCAAGTGGTAAAATACATTTAGGGCATTATCTCCAAATAAAAAAGATGATTGATTT
ACAAAATGCTGGATTTGATATAATTATATTGTTGGCTGATTTACACGCCTATTTAAACCAGAAAGGAGAG
TTGGATGAGATTAGAAAAATAGGAGATTATAACAAAAAAGTTTTTGAAGCAATGGGGTTAAAGGCAAAAT
ATGTTTATGGAAGTGAATTCCAGCTTGATAAGGATTATACACTGAATGTCTATAGATTGGCTTTAAAAAC
TACCTTAAAAAGAGCAAGAAGGAGTATGGAACTTATAGCAAGAGAGGATGAAAATCCAAAGGTTGCTGAA
GTTATCTATCCAATAATGCAGGTTAATGGTTGTCATTATAGGGGCGTTGATGTTGATGTTGGAGGGATGG
AGCAGAGAAAAATACACATGTTAGCAAGGGAGCTTTTACCAAAAAAGGTTGTTTGTATTCACAACCCTGT
CTTAACGGGTTTGGATGGAGAAGGAAAGATGAGTTCTTCAAAAGGGAATTTTATAGCTGTTGATGACTCT
CCAGAAGAGATTAGGGCTAAGATAAAGAAAGCATACTGCCCAGCTGGAGTTGTTGAAGGAAATCCAATAA
TGGAGATAGCTAAATACTTCCTTGAATATCCTTTA
