>Addgene plasmid #73545 | pEvol-pAcFRS.1.t1 | addgene partial sequence | sequence record 140654 | pBAD-F 5'-ATGCCATAGCATTTTTATCC-3'
TTTTATCGCAACTCTCTACTGTTTCTCCATACCCGTTTTTTTGGGCTAACAGGAGGAATTAGATCTATGG
ACGAATTTGAAATGATAAAGAGAAACACATCTGAAATTATCAGCGAGGAAGAGTTAAGAGAGGTTTTAAA
AAAAGATGAAAAATCTGCTCTGATAGGTTTTGAACCAAGTGGTAAAATACATTTAGGGCATTATCTCCAA
ATAAAAAAGATGATTGATTTACAAAATGCTGGATTTGATATAATTATATTGTTGGCTGATTTACACGCCT
ATTTAAACCAGAAAGGAGAGTTGGATGAGATTAGAAAAATAGGAGATTATAACAAAAAAGTTTTTGAAGC
AATGGGGTTAAAGGCAAAATATGTTTATGGAAGTGAATTCCAGCTTGATAAGGATTATACACTGAATGTC
TATAGATTGGCTTTAAAAACTACCTTAAAAAGAGCAAGAAGGAGTATGGAACTTATAGCAAGAGAGGATG
AAAATCCAAAGGTTGCTGAAGTTATCTATCCAATAATGCAGGTTAATGGTTGTCATTATAGGGGCGTTGA
TGTTGATGTTGGAGGGATGGAGCAGAGAAAAATACACATGTTAGCAAGGGAGCTTTTACCAAAAAAGGTT
GTTTGTATTCACAACCCTGTCTTAACGGGTTTGGATGGAGAAGGAAAGATGAGTTCTTCAAAAGGGAATT
TTATAGCTGTTGATGACTCTCCAGAAGAGATTAGGGCTAAGATAAAGAAAGCATACTGCCCAGCTGGAGT
TGTTGAAGGAAATCCAATAATGGAGATAGCTAAATACTTCCTTGAATATCCTTTAACCATAAAAGGGCC
